Addgene plasmid #221537: 1203N-CMV-dDiCas7-11-NLS-bGHpolyA
Purpose: Deactivated DiCas7-11 effector with CMV promoter/enhancer and nuclear localization signal sequence at 5' and 3' end of the coding domain
Depositing lab: Omar Akbari. Depositing organization: University of California, San Diego (UCSD).
Backbone
  Vector backbone: pCMV
  Vector type: Mammalian Expression, CRISPR
Growth in bacteria
  Bacterial resistance: Ampicillin, 100 μg/mL
  Growth temperature: 37°C
  Growth strain: DH5alpha
  Copy number: Unknown
Gene/Insert
  Gene/Insert name: DiCas7-11
Terms and licenses: Academic/Nonprofit Terms; Industry Terms: Not Available to Industry
How to cite: 1203N-CMV-dDiCas7-11-NLS-bGHpolyA was a gift from Omar Akbari (Addgene plasmid # 221537 ; http://n2t.net/addgene:221537 ; RRID:Addgene_221537)
