[The description below was written by a language model from this plasmid's Addgene catalogue record and pLannotate feature annotations shown in this document.]
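Description:
1203N-CMV-dDiCas7-11-NLS-bGHpolyA is a mammalian expression plasmid of about 8.2 kb, built on a pCMV backbone, that encodes a catalytically deactivated form of the DiCas7-11 CRISPR effector. It is propagated in E. coli through a high-copy ColE1/pUC-type origin of replication and selected with ampicillin via a β-lactamase (AmpR) gene driven by its own bla promoter. Cloning-vector remnants also appear in the annotation, including a lac promoter/operator with CAP binding site, short fragments of lacI, a pBluescript multiple cloning site, an SV40 promoter and the pBR322 bom region. None of these appears to play a role in the expression cassette.

The payload sits on the reverse strand. The human cytomegalovirus immediate-early enhancer and promoter drive transcription towards a bovine growth hormone polyadenylation signal, which terminates and stabilises the transcript. The roughly 5 kb interval between the promoter and the poly(A) signal carries no automated annotation, but by position it corresponds to the dDiCas7-11 coding region described in the catalogue entry. According to that entry, the coding domain is flanked at both its 5' and 3' ends by nuclear localization signals, which would direct the protein into the nucleus. The specific inactivating mutations are not stated.

Cas7-11 proteins are single-polypeptide type III-E CRISPR effectors that target RNA under the guidance of a crRNA. A deactivated version is generally used as a programmable RNA-binding protein that does not cleave its target. No guide RNA cassette is annotated on this plasmid, so a crRNA would presumably have to be supplied from a separate construct. The record does not specify a particular downstream application.
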