Features (pLannotate 1.2.2; 13 found; start..end, strand, type, name):
      1..589     +  rep_origin     ori: high-copy-number ColE1/pMB1/pBR322/pUC origin of replication
    772..864     +  CDS            lacI (fragment): lac repressor; lacI; The lac repressor binds to the lac operator to inhibit transcription in E. coli. This inhibition can be relieved by adding lactose or isopropyl-β-D-thiogalactopyranoside (IPTG).
    877..898     +  protein_bind   CAP binding site: CAP binding activates transcription in the presence of cAMP. E. coli catabolite activator protein
    913..943     +  promoter       lac promoter: promoter for the E. coli lac operon
    951..967     +  protein_bind   lac operator: The lac repressor binds to the lac operator to inhibit transcription in E. coli. This inhibition can be relieved by adding lactose or isopropyl-β-D-thiogalactopyranoside (IPTG). lac repressor encoded by lacI
   1016..1032    -  misc_feature   MCS (fragment): pBluescript multiple cloning site
   1037..1058    -  promoter       SV40 promoter (fragment): SV40 enhancer and early promoter
   1062..1286    -  polyA_signal   bGH poly(A) signal: bovine growth hormone polyadenylation signal
   6258..6461    -  promoter       CMV promoter: human cytomegalovirus (CMV) immediate early promoter
   6462..6841    -  enhancer       CMV enhancer: human cytomegalovirus immediate early enhancer
   6996..7040    +  misc_feature   bom (fragment): basis of mobility region from pBR322
   7111..7215    +  promoter       AmpR promoter: bla
   7216..8076    +  CDS            AmpR: β-lactamase; bla; confers resistance to ampicillin, carbenicillin, and related antibiotics
>Addgene plasmid #221537 | 1203N-CMV-dDiCas7-11-NLS-bGHpolyA | addgene full sequence | sequence record 437448 | Addgene NGS Result
TTGAGATCCTTTTTTTCTGCGCGTAATCTGCTGCTTGCAAACAAAAAAACCACCGCTACCAGCGGTGGTT
TGTTTGCCGGATCAAGAGCTACCAACTCTTTTTCCGAAGGTAACTGGCTTCAGCAGAGCGCAGATACCAA
ATACTGTTCTTCTAGTGTAGCCGTAGTTAGGCCACCACTTCAAGAACTCTGTAGCACCGCCTACATACCT
CGCTCTGCTAATCCTGTTACCAGTGGCTGCTGCCAGTGGCGATAAGTCGTGTCTTACCGGGTTGGACTCA
AGACGATAGTTACCGGATAAGGCGCAGCGGTCGGGCTGAACGGGGGGTTCGTGCACACAGCCCAGCTTGG
AGCGAACGACCTACACCGAACTGAGATACCTACAGCGTGAGCTATGAGAAAGCGCCACGCTTCCCGAAGG
GAGAAAGGCGGACAGGTATCCGGTAAGCGGCAGGGTCGGAACAGGAGAGCGCACGAGGGAGCTTCCAGGG
GGAAACGCCTGGTATCTTTATAGTCCTGTCGGGTTTCGCCACCTCTGACTTGAGCGTCGATTTTTGTGAT
GCTCGTCAGGGGGGCGGAGCCTATGGAAAAACGCCAGCAACGCGGCCTTTTTACGGTTCCTGGCCTTTTG
CTGGCCTTTTGCTCACATGTTCTTTCCTGCGTTATCCCCTGATTCTGTGGATAACCGTATTACCGCCTTT
GAGTGAGCTGATACCGCTCGCCGCAGCCGAACGACCGAGCGCAGCGAGTCAGTGAGCGAGGAAGCGGAAG
AGCGCCCAATACGCAAACCGCCTCTTCCCGCGCGTTGGCCGATTCATTAATGCAGCTGGCACGACAGGTT
TCCCGACTGGAAAGCGGGCAGTGAGCGCAACGCAATTAATGTGAGTTAGCTCACTCATTAGGCATCCTAG
GCTTTACACTTTATGCTTCCGGCTCGTATGTTGTGTGGAATTGTGAGCGGATAACAATTTCACACAGGAA
ACAGCTATGACCATGATTACGCCAAGCTCTAGCTAGAGGTCGACGGTATCGAGCCCCAGCTGGTTCTTTC
CGCCTCAGAAGCCATAGAGCCCACCGCATCCCCAGCATGCCTGCTATTGTCTTCCCAATCCTCCCCCTTG
CTGTCCTGCCCCACCCCACCCCCCAGAATAGAATGACACCTACTCAGACAATGCGATGCAATTTCCTCAT
TTTATTAGGAAAGGACAGTGGGAGTGGCACCTTCCAGGGTCAAGGAAGGCACGGGGGAGGGGCAAACAAC
AGATGGCTGGCAACTAGAAGGCACAGTCGAGGCTGATCAGCGGGTTTAAACTCAATGGTGATGGTGATGA
TGACCGGTTTAAGCGGCCGCCACCTTCCTCTTTTTCTTAGGTCCGGATCCTGCCCACGGTGTCCACGGCG
TGGTCAGCTTCTTCTGCCGATCTTCTTTCTTGAATTCCCCGTCTTTGAGTTCTTCGTAACCGCTATTCCC
ATTAGGATCGTCCTTCTTTCGCAGCATGGGGTAGCAAACCCGGGGTGCTTGGTCGCCCTCAGGAAACCAA
AGAAGTTTCTTAAGATTTTCTATAAAATCGAGCTCGTCCCGGAACCATTCCTTCAGTTTAGCAAATCCTT
TTCCCAACCAGTTGGGAATTTCGGAATTGCCATTCCGCCATTGCTTCCAATCTTTTCTCAGGCGCACTGA
TTCGACGTCAATTTCAACTGAACCAAATCCCATAGACTTTGCCATTCCAAGTTTATGCGCCAGACCCTTT
TCGAGTTGCAGGCTGTGGATGAGCAAACCCAGCTCCCATTCTTTCAGGTTCTCAAAGGCAATTTCGAAGC
TAAAGGAATTCCCGCCGGCGAGAGCTTCTACAGTGCGGTTATTAGGGCTTTGTTCAATAGCTTTGCCTGT
TGTGGGATGGTTCCCGTCCTTAATGGTTTTCCAGGCGTGGTGGTGGACGTAAAACTTTCTGCCAGGCACT
TTAAACTTATTGTCGGATCCCGGTATACTCCAAGTCGGGCGAGGCCGTTCCAACAATGAGAGCATCACCG
GCCCGCCGTGAAACGGATCGCCGGGATTCTTGCCTGGGATCAGCCACTCCGGATCGTTTTCGAGTGACGC
GAATCCAAACCTGACTCTGCCCTTGTAAGATCCGGTTCCAAAGAGCCGGCAAGCAGGGCAGAGTCCTTTG
GGGTGGCGCAAGAGGAGTCTTTTCTCGGGATATGCATTCAAGGCACTGAGATCACCATCTTCCACCCAAT
CTCCATGGCACGGCCGCAGATCGGCGCTCATACGTTTGCCGATCATCCTATCGTCTACAGTTCGGGAAAT
CCGCACTGGGACGATGTCCTCTACGTACTTTTCATTATGTTTGAAATACACAAGATCTCCGGACTTCAGC
TTTTCCACGTTTTCCCGGGCAACTCTAGACTGAAATACGCTCTCCGGCACTGCTTGAGGATTGTTGTTAT
AGACCCTGAGCAGTTCTTTGTATTTGATTCTTGCTTTCTCGGGGATCTCGTATTCCTCGTTCTCCTTCAG
ATCGAAGAAGAAGGTTTCGCAATATTTAGCCATGGTATAGTAATTGCCCTTATCATCCTCACAACAAAAC
ACAGGTTCATTCTTCCTTTTCCTATTCTTAAAATCGTTCGTCCTAATTGTTTTCCAGTCGTTGGGAACTG
ATGGGAGTGTTCCTTGAAAGTTATTGATCACATCCCCTTTCTTGTCACTAAACTCTACTTTGCTGGGGCC
GACGACATGAAGGTAGCCCTCTTTACACTCCCATCCGTCTGGGTCGTTCTCGGGTATCTCTTGAAAGGCC
TTTTGGTATCTACTATCTCTTACCCAGCAATCCAGTTTCTCACCATTCTGTATGCCTTCGAGTTTCTCCT
GGTCAAAATTGTCAGGTTTATGCCACAAGTGGAAAGAAGTGCAGCCATTATTGGTGACCACGTTAAAATA
ATAAGAGCCATTCTTTTGCTCTATAAATGTGGCGATGCCTTCTTTGCGTCTTTTCCATTTATTGTCTTGT
TTCTTCTGTGGGTGTTTAGCAGGATCAACGAGGCTCAGTCGTTTAATAAAACGCTTGACCCACATCCGAA
CAGGTTTCTCACCAGCAATTTCTTGCTCATCAAGAATGTCAAAATGTTTCTGCGTTTTGTCATAGAAAGG
CACCCTTGCAGTTTCGGAAAACTTTTGTATATGTTTCCCATCGGCGGTCACTCGACCTGGGAGAAAGTCT
TGCAGCACATTCTGGTGATCAGCATCCATCCGCCATGACAACCGTTTAGTCTCATCAAATATCCTGAAGC
AAGAATTTGTCACAGTTTCGTAGACACTACTCACCATTCCTCTCAATTCGCTCCCGGGAATCATGATTTG
TTTATGAAGTCTGAAGAAAGCATATGATTTATGATATTCGTCCTTTTCCTTCCGAGCTTCTTTATCCGCA
GGTCTGAAGAAATCGTCATTACTAGTATCTGGGACGATGAGGGGTGTCTTGGTAATGAGCTTACACCGAA
TTTTACCTGTCAGTCGCCCCTCGTGGAACTTTTGATGACCACAGGGTTTCTCCTCGCGTTCCACCTTCTT
ATGGGGTTCGACGAAATAGTGTGGGTAATATACTTTCTCTGCCTCGATGCGAACCTCGGCATCAGTTTTG
GGCTTTTCTGGAACGGCTACATCTGTCTCATCAAAGGCAGGATTCATGAGGCGAGAAATCCTCTTATCAT
CTCCCTTTATACCCAGACTCTTGACCTGTCCGTAGCCGATGGCGCTCTTTCCACCGAGGGGATAAAGGCC
ATTATTCACATCTGCAAGAGCCTTACCGAGTGCCTTACAGTACTCTTCGTCCTCGAGAACGTCCCTGCGG
ATCCAGAAGGAGCCTTTCAACATGAGCGGTCTTGCAGGGCTACCGGGCAGAGGGGAATCATCGAATTTCT
TCTTATCAGCTGCACCGCCAGTGAATCTATCGATGGCCACATGATCGAAGGTCACAGGTTCCGGGTCACT
TTCGAATACGAGATCTTCAAACCTTATTTTGCCGGCTTCATACTCACTTCCAAAGATTTGGCACAGGAGA
CATTCACAGTCACTGTGAGTCAACTCAGTCAAAGGGACGCCATCTTCCATATGAATGCGTGCCACGGCAC
TTCTGATCACCCCTCTAAAAGATTCGGCCTTGTATGCACATACGGGTTTCGCCTCTTCCCCTTCAGCTTT
ATACTTAACGAAGGTAACCACCGCTGTACCACGTTTGTCCACGGCTGCGCGGATTGGGTCGCCATTAATA
AAAGGGCTTGCCATCTCAATGGAAACGTTAATCTCGTGCCATTTTGGATCCCTATAATTACCGGGCTCTG
GCAGACCTGAGTTCAGTCGTTTCTTCAGTTCCTCGAGCCCCTTCTCGTCACGCCATCCCCAATTCTTAAG
ATAGTCATTCCTTTGATTCTCGTCGCTCAGATCCAGCGTTTCATATTTAGCATTTTCCATCCGGAATCGG
CCCTTCCCGGTTGAGGCAGCGCCACTCATGAATGCCTGCCCCTCAGCCCACCATTTCAACACCGTTTTCA
GTGCATCGGGCAGCCCATCTTCAGAGCCCCGGTACCGGAGTTGAAATGGAAAGACAATCCCCTCGGGGGC
TACTTCCATATTAAACAGGGCACCTTCCGCAACCGTGCCTGTGAAGGGATTAATGCGGGTACGATGCCTT
ATTTCTGGCGGGGCATTGTACTCACTGCGCGCATCCATCACCGTGATCCCTCTCATAATCCTACACGTCT
TACACATGCATGGCCGTCCACCCAACTCAGCATTGCATGGGCTATCAAAATAGGTTTGAAGATCTCGACG
GAGTATACCTCGCACGGCGCTTCTTGGCAGTCTATACTTGTTATCGGGAGTGAGGAGTACTTGCAGTGCG
GTTTGTTTTGCATCTTCGTCTATCGCTCCGAAGAAGAAGGGCGTTTTAGCGACCAGTTCGCCGCATACCA
CAGTTTCTTTCAACACAGATCCGATTGACACAGACCGGCTCTTTTCAAGCCGATCGGGCTTTCCATGGAA
TTCAGCATCGCCCAGTATTCTCCGAGTAATTTTCAGGCCGCCACTCATGTCTTTACTCTTGAGGTACAGC
GCTTCACCCAGCTTCTCGCAGAATTCTCTCCATTTTCCGGCATTCTTGAGTTCCTTGGTGTCTGCTGAGG
TCGTAAGGATTTGCCTAATAGTGACAGAGTTTTCGTCTTTCTTCTTCTTGCCGATATCCCAGAGGTAATG
GTCATCCTTCCCGTCATGATCCTTTGGCAAGCCAGCGACAAGTTTACTAGAGCGGCGGAGTGAACGAATA
GCATCAGCAAGCAGGCGGGTATATTCGGTTTTCTTATTATCGTCCAGAATGCTAATAATTTGCTCTGCGG
TCTTTTCAGCGAGATTAGCATTCGGTTCTGCTTGGACATTTTCGGTTTGTTTCCCACTATCGGCTGCTGG
TGTATATTCATCGAACCTGATTACGCACAGAGCTCCACACAGCCGATCCGTAAACTTGAGAGAATCACAG
AGCAGTTTCCTGGCTTCAGCGCTGACTTTATTATCTATGGTAATCTCCCCTTCGAAGCGGGGAAACCTAG
TATGGTCGACTTCGTAAGCCTTAAAGAAGTCATGGGCCTTACCGGATTTGAAATCGACCCTGTTAAGTAC
CCGTTGGCTGCCTATAGCTTTTGGCCCGTCGAAATCGGGCTTCCCTGGAAGGGAAAGATTGCCAAAATGA
ATACGAAAGCGCCAATCCTTCTTCTCAGCCTTCTTTCCATCGTTACCGGATCTCCCGAGAAGTTCGCAAA
ACGGGCAGTAAGTTTCAGCGTTATCTGGACAGGGGTTCTTATCGGTCCAACGAAGGGTGGACCGCTGCCT
CAATTGCAGCAACCTGTCTTTATCTTCCGTATCAAATTTCCCAGGACAACATGTCTTTTCGCTAATTTTC
CCATCACTCAATGTCAGCAGGTTTTCCGCGCTTCTAATTACTGCGGACCGCAGCAATGTCCCAGTTATGT
AAGGCCGCCCTTTTGTGTTATCCTTCTTATTTCTATGCCATCTTGCAAAAGCTTGGCCGCGAACAAATTC
CTTGTTGTTCTTGTTTCGCCTAGTGCTTTCCTGCCATTTGGTCATCCGAAACGGCTCGAGGAATTCAATT
GAAATCTTCATAGTAGTCGTGCTGGCCTCCACCTTTCTCTTCTTCTTGGGGCTCATGCGGCCGCGGATCT
CTAGCGGATCTGACGGTTCACTAAACCAGCTCTGCTTATATAGACCTCCCACCGTACACGCCTACCGCCC
ATTTGCGTCAATGGGGCGGAGTTGTTACGACATTTTGGAAAGTCCCGTTGATTTTGGTGCCAAAACAAAC
TCCCATTGACGTCAATGGGGTGGAGACTTGGAAATCCCCGTGAGTCAAACCGCTATCCACGCCCATTGAT
GTACTGCCAAAACCGCATCACCATGGTAATAGCGATGACTAATACGTAGATGTACTGCCAAGTAGGAAAG
TCCCATAAGGTCATGTACTGGGCATAATGCCAGGCGGGCCATTTACCGTCATTGACGTCAATAGGGGGCG
TACTTGGCATATGATACACTTGATGTACTGCCAAGTGGGCAGTTTACCGTAAATACTCCACCCATTGACG
TCAATGGAAAGTCCCTATTGGCGTTACTATGGGAACATACGTCATTATTGACGTCAATGGGCGGGGGTCG
TTGGGCGGTCAGCCAGGCGGGCCATTTACCGTAAGTTATGTAACGCGGAACTCCATATATGGGCTATGAA
CTAATGACCCCGTAATTGATTACTATTAATAACTAGTCAATAATCAATGTCAACGCGTATATCTGGCCCG
TACATCGCGAAGCAGCGCAAAACGCCTAACCCTAAGCAGATTCTTCATGCAATTGTCGGTCAAGCCTTGC
CTTGTTGTAGCTTAAATTTTGCTCGCGCACTACTCAGCGACCTCCAACACACAAGCAGGGAGCAGATACT
GGCTTAACTATGCGGCATCAGAGCAGATTGTACTGAGAGTCGACCCTAGGGGATCGGGAGATCGATCTCC
CGATCCGTCGACGTCAGGTGGCACTTTTCGGGGAAATGTGCGCGGAACCCCTATTTGTTTATTTTTCTAA
ATACATTCAAATATGTATCCGCTCATGAGACAATAACCCTGATAAATGCTTCAATAATATTGAAAAAGGA
AGAGTATGAGTATTCAACATTTCCGTGTCGCCCTTATTCCCTTTTTTGCGGCATTTTGCCTTCCTGTTTT
TGCTCACCCAGAAACGCTGGTGAAAGTAAAAGATGCTGAAGATCAGTTGGGTGCACGAGTGGGTTACATC
GAACTGGATCTCAACAGCGGTAAGATCCTTGAGAGTTTTCGCCCCGAAGAACGTTTTCCAATGATGAGCA
CTTTTAAAGTTCTGCTATGTGGCGCGGTATTATCCCGTATTGACGCCGGGCAAGAGCAACTCGGTCGCCG
CATACACTATTCTCAGAATGACTTGGTTGAGTACTCACCAGTCACAGAAAAGCATCTTACGGATGGCATG
ACAGTAAGAGAATTATGCAGTGCTGCCATAACCATGAGTGATAACACTGCGGCCAACTTACTTCTGACAA
CGATCGGAGGACCGAAGGAGCTAACCGCTTTTTTGCACAACATGGGGGATCATGTAACTCGCCTTGATCG
TTGGGAACCGGAGCTGAATGAAGCCATACCAAACGACGAGCGTGACACCACGATGCCTGTAGCAATGGCA
ACAACGTTGCGCAAACTATTAACTGGCGAACTACTTACTCTAGCTTCCCGGCAACAATTAATAGACTGGA
TGGAGGCGGATAAAGTTGCAGGACCACTTCTGCGCTCGGCCCTTCCGGCTGGCTGGTTTATTGCTGATAA
ATCTGGAGCCGGTGAGCGTGGGTCTCGCGGTATCATTGCAGCACTGGGGCCAGATGGTAAGCCCTCCCGT
ATCGTAGTTATCTACACGACGGGGAGTCAGGCAACTATGGATGAACGAAATAGACAGATCGCTGAGATAG
GTGCCTCACTGATTAAGCATTGGTAACTGTCAGACCAAGTTTACTCATATATACTTTAGATTGATTTAAA
ACTTCATTTTTAATTTAAAAGGATCTAGGTGAAGATCCTTTTTGATAATCTCATGACCAAAATCCCTTAA
CGTGAGTTTTCGTTCCACTGAGTGTCAGACCCCGTAGAAAAGATCAAAGGATCTTC
